Addgene plasmid #208667: pDisplay-GRAB_UCN1.0
Purpose: Expresses the genetically-encoded fluorescent urocortin (UCN) sensor GRAB_UCN1.0 in mammalian cells
Depositing lab: Yulong Li. Publication: A tool kit of highly selective and sensitive genetically encoded neuropeptide sensors. Wang H, Qian T, Zhao Y, Zhuo Y, Wu C, Osakada T, Chen P, Chen Z, Ren H, Yan Y, Geng L, Fu S, Mei L, Li G, Wu L, Jiang Y, Qian W, Zhang L, Peng W, Xu M, Hu J, Jiang M, Chen L, Tang C, Zhu Y, Lin D, Zhou JN, Li Y. Science. 2023 Nov 17;382(6672):eabq8173. doi: 10.1126/science.abq8173. Epub 2023 Nov 17. PubMed 37972184.
Backbone
  Vector backbone: pDisplay
  Backbone manufacturer: Invitrogen
  Backbone size w/o insert (bp): 6546
  Vector type: Mammalian Expression
Growth in bacteria
  Bacterial resistance: Ampicillin, 100 μg/mL
  Growth temperature: 37°C
  Growth strain: DH5alpha
  Copy number: High Copy
Gene/Insert
  Gene/Insert name: GPCR activation based urocortin (UCN) sensor GRAB_UCN1.0 (alt names: GRAB_UCN1.0; UCN1.0)
  Species: M. musculus (mouse)
  Insert size (bp): 2106
  Promoter: CMV
  Cloning method: Gibson Cloning
  Sequencing primers: 5′ ATGGGCGGTAGGCGTGTA; 3′ CCTCACATTGCCAAAAGACG
Terms and licenses: Academic/Nonprofit Terms; Industry Terms: Not Available to Industry
Depositor comments: Please visit https://www.biorxiv.org/content/10.1101/2022.03.26.485911v1 for bioRxiv preprint.
How to cite: pDisplay-GRAB_UCN1.0 was a gift from Yulong Li (Addgene plasmid # 208667 ; http://n2t.net/addgene:208667 ; RRID:Addgene_208667)
