[The description below was written by a language model from this plasmid's Addgene catalogue record and pLannotate feature annotations shown in this document.]
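Description:
pDisplay-GRAB_UCN1.0 is a mammalian expression plasmid built on the Invitrogen pDisplay backbone that expresses GRAB_UCN1.0, a genetically encoded fluorescent sensor for the neuropeptide urocortin. It is propagated in E. coli as a high-copy plasmid through a ColE1/pUC-type origin with ampicillin selection (AmpR). It also carries an f1 origin and an SV40 promoter-driven NeoR/KanR cassette with an HSV TK polyadenylation signal, which could support G418 selection in mammalian cells.

The payload is transcribed from the CMV enhancer/promoter and terminated by the bGH poly(A) signal. The open reading frame begins with the mouse Igκ leader, a signal peptide that directs the sensor into the secretory pathway for delivery to the plasma membrane. The sensor follows the GPCR-activation-based design, in which a receptor scaffold is split into two segments by a circularly permuted EGFP, so that ligand-induced conformational change in the receptor alters green fluorescence. The automated annotation matches the receptor segments only by homology to an insect diuretic hormone receptor. The catalogue lists the insert as mouse-derived, and the record does not name the specific receptor used.

Downstream, an EMCV IRES2 drives translation of mCherry fused to a K-Ras-derived fragment, presumably its membrane-targeting tail. This would provide a membrane-localized red signal from the same transcript, useful for identifying expressing cells or normalizing the green signal, though the record does not state that purpose. The PDGFRβ transmembrane domain from the pDisplay backbone is annotated after this cassette and appears to be a backbone remnant. The construct is intended for expressing the sensor in cultured mammalian cells to detect urocortin by fluorescence imaging.
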