Features (pLannotate 1.2.2; 25 found; start..end, strand, type, name):
     10..389     +  enhancer       CMV enhancer: human cytomegalovirus immediate early enhancer
    390..593     +  promoter       CMV promoter: human cytomegalovirus (CMV) immediate early promoter
    589..622     +  LTR            5' LTR (truncated) (fragment): truncated 5' long terminal repeat (LTR) from HIV-1
    638..656     +  promoter       T7 promoter: promoter for bacteriophage T7 RNA polymerase
    737..799     +  sig_peptide    Igκ leader: leader sequence from mouse immunoglobulin κ light chain
    801..818     +  protein_bind   attB1 (fragment): mutant version of attB; core recombination site for the Gateway® BP reaction BP Clonase™
    920..1717    +  CDS            DIHR_ACHDO (fragment): Experimental evidence at transcript level: Swiss-Prot protein existence level 2. Receptor for the insect diurectic hormone. The activity of this receptor is mediated by G proteins which activate adenylyl cyclase. From Acheta domesticus (House cricket).
   1763..2485    +  CDS            cEGFP: cEGFP is a basic (constitutively fluorescent) green fluorescent protein published in 2008, derived from Aequorea victoria.
   2513..2743    +  CDS            DIHR_ACHDO (fragment): Experimental evidence at transcript level: Swiss-Prot protein existence level 2. Receptor for the insect diurectic hormone. The activity of this receptor is mediated by G proteins which activate adenylyl cyclase. From Acheta domesticus (House cricket).
   2850..3435    +  misc_feature   IRES2: internal ribosome entry site (IRES) of the encephalomyocarditis virus (EMCV)
   3436..4143    +  CDS            mCherry: mCherry is a basic (constitutively fluorescent) red fluorescent protein published in 2004, derived from Discosoma sp.. It is reported to be a very rapidly-maturing monomer with low acid sensitivity.
   4144..4194    +  CDS            K-Ras (fragment): human small GTPase proto-oncoprotein
   4234..4380    +  CDS            PDGFRβ TM domain: transmembrane domain from platelet derived growth factor receptor beta
   4408..4632    +  polyA_signal   bGH poly(A) signal: bovine growth hormone polyadenylation signal
   4636..4654    +  promoter       SV40 promoter (fragment): SV40 enhancer and early promoter
   4764..5352    -  rep_origin     ori: high-copy-number ColE1/pMB1/pBR322/pUC origin of replication
   5574..5590    +  polyA_signal   bGH poly(A) signal (fragment): bovine growth hormone polyadenylation signal
   5681..5728    -  polyA_signal   HSV TK poly(A) signal: herpes simplex virus thymidine kinase polyadenylation signal (Cole and Stacy, 1985)
   5787..5939    -  CDS            ble (fragment): BLE_KLEPN - Experimental evidence at protein level: Swiss-Prot protein existence level 1. Binding protein with a strong affinity to the bleomycin family of antibiotics. Binds to CL990; an antimitotic-antibiotic compound. From Klebsiella pneumoniae.
   5960..6754    -  CDS            NeoR/KanR: aminoglycoside phosphotransferase from Tn5; aph(3')-II (or nptII); confers resistance to neomycin, kanamycin, and G418 (Geneticin®)
   6789..7142    -  promoter       SV40 promoter: SV40 enhancer and early promoter
   7144..7161    -  promoter       AmpR promoter (fragment): bla
   7202..8062    -  CDS            AmpR: β-lactamase; bla; confers resistance to ampicillin, carbenicillin, and related antibiotics
   8063..8167    -  promoter       AmpR promoter: bla
   8194..8622    +  rep_origin     f1 ori (sequence partly withheld): f1 bacteriophage origin of replication; arrow indicates direction of (+) strand synthesis
>Addgene plasmid #208667 | pDisplay-GRAB_UCN1.0 | addgene full sequence | sequence record 419237 | Addgene NGS Result
GCGCGCGTTGACATTGATTATTGACTAGTTATTAATAGTAATCAATTACGGGGTCATTAGTTCATAGCCC
ATATATGGAGTTCCGCGTTACATAACTTACGGTAAATGGCCCGCCTGGCTGACCGCCCAACGACCCCTGC
CCATTGACGTCAATAATGACGTATGTTCCCATAGTAACGCCAATAGGGACTTTCCATTGACGTCAATGGG
TGGAGTATTTACGGTAAACTGCCCACTTGGCAGTACATCAAGTGTATCATATGCCAAGTACGCCCCCTAT
TGACGTCAATGACGGTAAATGGCCCGCCTGGCATTATGCCCAGTACATGACCTTATGGGACTTTCCTACT
TGGCAGTACATCTACGTATTAGTCATCGCTATTACCATGGTGATGCGGTTTTGGCAGTACATCAATGGGC
GTGGATAGCGGTTTGACTCACGGGGATTTCCAAGTCTCCACCCCATTGACGTCAATGGGAGTTTGTTTTG
GCACCAAAATCAACGGGACTTTCCAAAATGTCGTAACAACTCCGCCCCATTGACGCAAATGGGCGGTAGG
CGTGTACGGTGGGAGGTCTATATAAGCAGAGCTCTCTGGCTAACTAGAGAACCCACTGCTTACTGGCTTA
TCGAAATTAATACGACTCACTATAGGGAGACCCAAGCTTGGTACCGAGCTCGGATCCACTAGTAACGGCC
GCCAGTGTGCTGGAATTCGGCTTGGGGATATCCACCATGGAGACAGACACACTCCTGCTATGGGTACTGC
TGCTCTGGGTTCCAGGTTCCACTGGTGACACAAGTTTGTACAAAAAAGTTGGCACCACCGGTGACGCGGC
GCTGCTCCTCAGCCTGCTGGAGGCCAACTGCAGCCTGGCGCTGGCCGAAGAGCTGCTCCTGGACGGCTGG
GGAGTGCCCCCGGACCCCGAAGGTCCCTACACCTACTGCAACACGACCTTGGACCAGATCGGGACCTGCT
GGCCACAGAGCGCACCCGGAGCCCTAGTAGAGAGACCGTGCCCCGAGTACTTCAATGGCATCAAGTACAA
CACGACCCGGAATGCCTACAGAGAGTGCCTGGAGAACGGGACCTGGGCCTCAAGGGTCAACTACTCACAC
TGCGAACCCATTTTGGATGACAAGCAGAGAAAGTATGACCTGCATTACCGAATCGCCCTCATTGTCAACT
ACCTGGGTCACTGTGTTTCCGTGGTGGCCCTGGTGGCCGCTTTCCTGCTTTTCCTAGTGCTGCGGAGTAT
CCGCTGCCTGAGGAATGTGATCCACTGGAACCTCATCACCACCTTCATTCTGAGAAACATCGCGTGGTTC
CTGCTGCAACTCATCGACCACGAAGTGCACGAGGGCAATGAGGTCTGGTGCCGCTGCATCACCACCATCT
TCAACTATTTTGTGGTCACCAACTTCTTCTGGATGTTTGTGGAGGGCTGCTACCTGCACACGGCCATTGT
CATGACGTACTCCACAGAGCACCTGCGCAAGTGGCTTTTCCTCTTCATTGGATGGTGCATTCCCTGCCCT
ATCATCATCGCCTGGGCAGTTGGCAAACTCTACTATGAGAATGAGCAGTGCTGGTTTGGCAAGGAAGCTG
GTGATTTGGTGGACTACATCTACCAGGGCCCCGTCATGCTTGTGCTGTTGATCAATTTTGTATTTCTGTT
TAACATCGTCAGGATCCTGATGACGAAGTTACGAGCATACACCGGCCCCGACACCGACGCGCTGGACCTG
GAGGAGGGAGGAAACGTCTATATCAAGGCCGACAAGCAGAAGAACGGCATCAAGGCGAACTTCACCATCC
GCCACAACTGCGAGGACGGCGGCGTGCAGCTCGCCACCCACTACCAGCAGAACACCCCCATCGGCGACGG
CCCCGTGCTGCTGCCCGACAACCACTACCTGAGCGTGCAGTCCAAACTTTCGAAAGACCCCAACGAGAAG
CGCGATCACATGGTCCTGCTGGAGTTCGTGACCGCCGCCGGGATCACTCTCGGCATGGACGAGCTGTACA
AGGGCGGTACCGGAGGGAGCATGGTGAGAAAGGGCGAGGAGCTGTTCACCGGGGTGGTGCCCATCCTGGT
CGAGCTGGACGGCGACGTAAACGGCCACAAGTTCAGCGTGTCCGGCGAGGGTGAGGGCGATGCCACCGAG
GGCAAGCTGACCCTGAAGTTCATCTGCACCACCGGCAAGCTGCCCGTGCCCTGGCCCACCCTCGTGACCA
CCCTGACCTACGGCGTGCAGTGCTTCAGCCGCTACCCCGACCACATGAAGCAGCACGACTTCTTCAAGTC
CGCCATGCCCGAAGGCTACATCCAGGAGCGCACCATCTTCTTCAAGGACGACGGCAACTACAAGACCCGC
GCCGAGGTGAAGTTCGAGGGCGACACCCTGGTGAACCGCATCGAGCTGAAGGGCATCGACTTCAAGGAGG
ACGGCAACATCCTGGGGCACAAGCTGGAGTACAACACCGGAGCAGCAGCACGCTGGCGCGGGAGGCAGAT
GAGGAAGGCAGTGAAGGCCACGCTGGTCCTCCTCCCCCTGTTGGGCATCACCTACATGCTCTTCTTTGTC
AATCCTGGCGAGGACGACCTGTCCCAGATTGTGTTCATCTACTTCAACTCTTTCCTGCAGTCCTTCCAGG
GTTTCTTTGTGTCCGTTTTCTACTGCTTCTTCAATGGAGAGGTGCGCGCGGCCCTGAGAAAGCGGTGGCA
CCGCTGGCAGGACCACCACGCCCTCCGGGTGCCTGTGGCCCGGGCCATGTCCATCCCTACGTCGCCCACC
AGGATCAGCTTCCACAGCATCAAGCAGACAGCTGCTGTGTGAGCTAGCGCCCCTCTCCCTCCCCCCCCCC
TAACGTTACTGGCCGAAGCCGCTTGGAATAAGGCCGGTGTGCGTTTGTCTATATGTTATTTTCCACCATA
TTGCCGTCTTTTGGCAATGTGAGGGCCCGGAAACCTGGCCCTGTCTTCTTGACGAGCATTCCTAGGGGTC
TTTCCCCTCTCGCCAAAGGAATGCAAGGTCTGTTGAATGTCGTGAAGGAAGCAGTTCCTCTGGAAGCTTC
TTGAAGACAAACAACGTCTGTAGCGACCCTTTGCAGGCAGCGGAACCCCCCACCTGGCGACAGGTGCCTC
TGCGGCCAACGCCACGTGTATAAGATACACCTGCAAAGGCGGCACAACCCCAGTGCCACGTTGTGAGTTG
GATAGTTGTGGAAAGAGTCAAATGGCTCTCCTCAAGCGTATTCAACAAGGGGCTGAAGGATGCCCAGAAG
GTACCCCATTGTATGGGATCTGATCTGGGGCCTCGGTACACATGCTTTACATGTGTTTAGTCGAGGTTAA
AAAAACGTCTAGGCCCCCCGAACCACGGGGACGTGGTTTTCCTTTGAAAAACACGATGATAATATGGCCA
CAACCATGGTGAGCAAGGGCGAGGAGGATAACATGGCCATCATCAAGGAGTTCATGCGCTTCAAGGTGCA
CATGGAGGGCTCCGTGAACGGCCACGAGTTCGAGATCGAGGGCGAGGGCGAGGGCCGCCCCTACGAGGGC
ACCCAGACCGCCAAGCTGAAGGTGACCAAGGGTGGCCCCCTGCCCTTCGCCTGGGACATCCTGTCCCCTC
AGTTCATGTACGGCTCCAAGGCCTACGTGAAGCACCCCGCCGACATCCCCGACTACTTGAAGCTGTCCTT
CCCCGAGGGCTTCAAGTGGGAGCGCGTGATGAACTTCGAGGACGGCGGCGTGGTGACCGTGACCCAGGAC
TCCTCCCTGCAGGACGGCGAGTTCATCTACAAGGTGAAGCTGCGCGGCACCAACTTCCCCTCCGACGGCC
CCGTAATGCAGAAGAAGACCATGGGCTGGGAGGCCTCCTCCGAGCGGATGTACCCCGAGGACGGCGCCCT
GAAGGGCGAGATCAAGCAGAGGCTGAAGCTGAAGGACGGCGGCCACTACGACGCTGAGGTCAAGACCACC
TACAAGGCCAAGAAGCCCGTGCAGCTGCCCGGCGCCTACAACGTCAACATCAAGTTGGACATCACCTCCC
ACAACGAGGACTACACCATCGTGGAACAGTACGAACGCGCCGAGGGCCGCCACTCCACCGGCGGCATGGA
CGAGCTGTACAAGGATGGTAAAAAGAAGAAAAAGAAGTCAAAGACAAAGTGTGTAATTATGTAAGTCGAC
GAACAAAAACTCATCTCAGAAGAGGATCTGAATGCTGTGGGCCAGGACACGCAGGAGGTCATCGTGGTGC
CACACTCCTTGCCCTTTAAGGTGGTGGTGATCTCAGCCATCCTGGCCCTGGTGGTGCTCACCATCATCTC
CCTTATCATCCTCATCATGCTTTGGCAGAAGAAGCCACGTTAGGCGGCCGCTCGAGATCAGCCTCGACTG
TGCCTTCTAGTTGCCAGCCATCTGTTGTTTGCCCCTCCCCCGTGCCTTCCTTGACCCTGGAAGGTGCCAC
TCCCACTGTCCTTTCCTAATAAAATGAGGAAATTGCATCGCATTGTCTGAGTAGGTGTCATTCTATTCTG
GGGGGTGGGGTGGGGCAGGACAGCAAGGGGGAGGATTGGGAAGACAATAGCAGGCATGCTGGGGATGCGG
TGGGCTCTATGGCTTCTGAGGCGGAAAGAACCAGTGGCGGTAATACGGTTATCCACAGAATCGGGGGATA
ACGCAGGAAAGAACATGTGAGCAAAAGGCCAGCAAAAGGCCAGGAACCGTAAAAAGGCCGCGTTGCTGGC
GTTTTTCCATAGGCTCCGCCCCCCTGACGAGCATCACAAAAATCGACGCTCAAGTCAGAGGTGGCGAAAC
CCGACAGGACTATAAAGATACCAGGCGTTTCCCCCTGGAAGCTCCCTCGTGCGCTCTCCTGTTCCGACCC
TGCCGCTTACCGGATACCTGTCCGCCTTTCTCCCTTCGGGAAGCGTGGCGCTTTCTCATAGCTCACGCTG
TAGGTATCTCAGTTCGGTGTAGGTCGTTCGCTCCAAGCTGGGCTGTGTGCACGAACCCCCCGTTCAGCCC
GACCGCTGCGCCTTATCCGGTAACTATCGTCTTGAGTCCAACCCGGTAAGACGCGACTTATCGCCACTGG
CAGCAGCCACTGGTAACAGGATTAGCAGAGCGAGGTATGTAGGCGGTGCTACAGAGTTCTTGAAGTGGTG
GCCTAACTACGGCTACACTAGAAGAACAGTATTTGGTATCTGCGCTCTGCTGAAGCCAGTTACCTTCGGA
AAAAGAGTTGGTAGCTCTTGATCCGGCAAACAAACCACCGCTGGTAGCGGTGGTTTTTTTGTTTGCAAGC
AGCAGATTACGCGCAGAAAAAAAGGATCTCAAGAAGATCCTTTGATCTTTTCTACGGGGTCTGACGCTCA
GTGGAACGAAAACTCACGTTAAGGGATTTTGGTCATGAGATTATCAAAAAGGATCTTCACCTAGATCCTT
TTAAATTAAAAATGAAGTTTTAAATCAATCTAAAGTATATATGAGTAACCTGAGGCTATGGCAGGGCCTG
CCGCCCCGACGTTGGCTGCGAGCCCTGGGCCTTCACCCGAACTTGGGGGGTGGGGTGGGGAAAAGGAAGA
AACGCGGGCGTATTGGCCCCAATGGGGTCTCGGTGGGGTATCGACAGAGTGCCAGCCCTGGGACCGAACC
CCGCGTTTATGAACAAACGACCCAACACCGTGCGTTTTATTCTGTCTTTTTATTGCCGTCATAGCGCGGG
TTCCTTCCGGTATTGTCTCCTTCCGTGTTTCAGTTAGCCTCCCCCTAGGGTGGGCGAAGAACTCCAGCAT
GAGATCCCCGCGCTGGAGGATCATCCAGCCGGCGTCCCGGAAAACGATTCCGAAGCCCAACCTTTCATAG
AAGGCGGCGGTGGAATCGAAATCTCGTGATGGCAGGTTGGGCGTCGCTTGGTCGGTCATTTCGAACCCCA
GAGTCCCGCTCAGAAGAACTCGTCAAGAAGGCGATAGAAGGCGATGCGCTGCGAATCGGGAGCGGCGATA
CCGTAAAGCACGAGGAAGCGGTCAGCCCATTCGCCGCCAAGCTCTTCAGCAATATCACGGGTAGCCAACG
CTATGTCCTGATAGCGGTCCGCCACACCCAGCCGGCCACAGTCGATGAATCCAGAAAAGCGGCCATTTTC
CACCATGATATTCGGCAAGCAGGCATCGCCATAGGTCACGACGAGATCCTCGCCGTCGGGCATGCTCGCC
TTGAGCCTGGCGAACAGTTCGGCTGGCGCGAGCCCCTGATGCTCTTCGTCCAGATCATCCTGATCGACAA
GACCGGCTTCCATCCGAGTACGTGCTCGCTCGATGCGATGTTTCGCTTGGTGGTCGAATGGGCAGGTAGC
CGGATCAAGCGTATGCAGCCGCCGCATTGCATCAGCCATGATGGATACTTTCTCGGCAGGAGCAAGGTGA
GATGACAGGAGATCCTGCCCCGGCACTTCGCCCAATAGCAGCCAGTCCCTTCCCGCTTCAGTGACAACGT
CGAGCACAGCTGCGCAAGGAACGCCCGTCGTGGCCAGCCACGATAGCCGCGCTGCCTCGTCTTGCAGTTC
ATTCAGGGCACCGGACAGGTCGGTCTTGACAAAAAGAACCGGGCGCCCCTGCGCTGACAGCCGGAACACG
GCGGCATCAGAGCAGCCGATTGTCTGTTGTGCCCAGTCATAGCCGAATAGCCTCTCCACCCAAGCGGCCG
GAGAACCTGCGTGCAATCCATCTTGTTCAATCATGCGAAACGATCCTCATCCTGTCTCTTGATCGATCTT
TGCAAAAGCCTAGGCCTCCAAAAAAGCCTCCTCACTACTTCTGGAATAGCTCAGAGGCCGGGCCTCGGCC
TCTGCATAAATAAAAAAAATTAGTCAGCCATGGGGCGGAGAATGGGCGGAACTGGGCGGAGTTAGGGGCG
GAATGGGCGGAGTTAGGGGCGGGACTATGGTTGCTGACTAATTGAGATGCATGCTTTGCATACTTCTGCC
TGCTGGGGAGCCTGGGGACTTTCCACACCTGGTTGCTGACTAATTGAGATGCATGCTTTGCATACTTCTG
CCTGCTGGGGAGCCTGGGGACTTTCCACACCCTAACTGACACACATTCCACAGCTGGTTCTTTCCGCCTC
AGGACTCTTCCTTTTTCAATAAATCAATCTAAAGTATATATGAGTAAACTTGGTCTGACAGTTACCAATG
CTTAATCAGTGAGGCACCTATCTCAGCGATCTGTCTATTTCGTTCATCCATAGTTGCCTGACTCCCCGTC
GTGTAGATAACTACGATACGGGAGGGCTTACCATCTGGCCCCAGTGCTGCAATGATACCGCGAGACCCAC
GCTCACCGGCTCCAGATTTATCAGCAATAAACCAGCCAGCCGGAAGGGCCGAGCGCAGAAGTGGTCCTGC
AACTTTATCCGCCTCCATCCAGTCTATTAATTGTTGCCGGGAAGCTAGAGTAAGTAGTTCGCCAGTTAAT
AGTTTGCGCAACGTTGTTGCCATTGCTACAGGCATCGTGGTGTCACGCTCGTCGTTTGGTATGGCTTCAT
TCAGCTCCGGTTCCCAACGATCAAGGCGAGTTACATGATCCCCCATGTTGTGCAAAAAAGCGGTTAGCTC
CTTCGGTCCTCCGATCGTTGTCAGAAGTAAGTTGGCCGCAGTGTTATCACTCATGGTTATGGCAGCACTG
CATAATTCTCTTACTGTCATGCCATCCGTAAGATGCTTTTCTGTGACTGGTGAGTACTCAACCAAGTCAT
TCTGAGAATAGTGTATGCGGCGACCGAGTTGCTCTTGCCCGGCGTCAATACGGGATAATACCGCGCCACA
TAGCAGAACTTTAAAAGTGCTCATCATTGGAAAACGTTCTTCGGGGCGAAAACTCTCAAGGATCTTACCG
CTGTTGAGATCCAGTTCGATGTAACCCACTCGTGCACCCAACTGATCTTCAGCATCTTTTACTTTCACCA
GCGTTTCTGGGTGAGCAAAAACAGGAAGGCAAAATGCCGCAAAAAAGGGAATAAGGGCGACACGGAAATG
TTGAATACTCATACTCTTCCTTTTTCAATATTATTGAAGCATTTATCAGGGTTATTGTCTCATGAGCGGA
TACATATTTGAATGTATTTAGAAAAATAAACAAATAGGGGTTCCGCGCACATTTCCCCGAAAAGTGCCAC
CTG
[124 nt withheld, positions 8194-8317]
C
[91 nt withheld, positions 8319-8409]
A
[49 nt withheld, positions 8411-8459]
CCTTTGACGTTGGAGTCCACGTTCTTT
[37 nt withheld, positions 8487-8523]
ACCCTATCTCGGTCTATTCTTTTGATTTATAAGGGATTTTGCCGATTTCGGCCTATTGGTTAAAAAATGA
GCTGATTTAACAAAAATTTAACGCGAATTTTAACAAAATATTAACGCTTACAATTTAC
