>Addgene plasmid #208667 | pDisplay-GRAB_UCN1.0 | depositor partial sequence | sequence record 406498 | GRAB_UCN1.0
ATGGAGACAGACACACTCCTGCTATGGGTACTGCTGCTCTGGGTTCCAGGTTCCACTGGTGACACAAGTT
TGTACAAAAAAGTTGGCACCACCGGTGACGCGGCGCTGCTCCTCAGCCTGCTGGAGGCCAACTGCAGCCT
GGCGCTGGCCGAAGAGCTGCTCCTGGACGGCTGGGGAGTGCCCCCGGACCCCGAAGGTCCCTACACCTAC
TGCAACACGACCTTGGACCAGATCGGGACCTGCTGGCCACAGAGCGCACCCGGAGCCCTAGTAGAGAGAC
CGTGCCCCGAGTACTTCAATGGCATCAAGTACAACACGACCCGGAATGCCTACAGAGAGTGCCTGGAGAA
CGGGACCTGGGCCTCAAGGGTCAACTACTCACACTGCGAACCCATTTTGGATGACAAGCAGAGAAAGTAT
GACCTGCATTACCGAATCGCCCTCATTGTCAACTACCTGGGTCACTGTGTTTCCGTGGTGGCCCTGGTGG
CCGCTTTCCTGCTTTTCCTAGTGCTGCGGAGTATCCGCTGCCTGAGGAATGTGATCCACTGGAACCTCAT
CACCACCTTCATTCTGAGAAACATCGCGTGGTTCCTGCTGCAACTCATCGACCACGAAGTGCACGAGGGC
AATGAGGTCTGGTGCCGCTGCATCACCACCATCTTCAACTATTTTGTGGTCACCAACTTCTTCTGGATGT
TTGTGGAGGGCTGCTACCTGCACACGGCCATTGTCATGACGTACTCCACAGAGCACCTGCGCAAGTGGCT
TTTCCTCTTCATTGGATGGTGCATTCCCTGCCCTATCATCATCGCCTGGGCAGTTGGCAAACTCTACTAT
GAGAATGAGCAGTGCTGGTTTGGCAAGGAAGCTGGTGATTTGGTGGACTACATCTACCAGGGCCCCGTCA
TGCTTGTGCTGTTGATCAATTTTGTATTTCTGTTTAACATCGTCAGGATCCTGATGACGAAGTTACGAGC
ATACACCGGCCCCGACACCGACGCGCTGGACCTGGAGGAGGGAGGAAACGTCTATATCAAGGCCGACAAG
CAGAAGAACGGCATCAAGGCGAACTTCACCATCCGCCACAACTGCGAGGACGGCGGCGTGCAGCTCGCCA
CCCACTACCAGCAGAACACCCCCATCGGCGACGGCCCCGTGCTGCTGCCCGACAACCACTACCTGAGCGT
GCAGTCCAAACTTTCGAAAGACCCCAACGAGAAGCGCGATCACATGGTCCTGCTGGAGTTCGTGACCGCC
GCCGGGATCACTCTCGGCATGGACGAGCTGTACAAGGGCGGTACCGGAGGGAGCATGGTGAGAAAGGGCG
AGGAGCTGTTCACCGGGGTGGTGCCCATCCTGGTCGAGCTGGACGGCGACGTAAACGGCCACAAGTTCAG
CGTGTCCGGCGAGGGTGAGGGCGATGCCACCGAGGGCAAGCTGACCCTGAAGTTCATCTGCACCACCGGC
AAGCTGCCCGTGCCCTGGCCCACCCTCGTGACCACCCTGACCTACGGCGTGCAGTGCTTCAGCCGCTACC
CCGACCACATGAAGCAGCACGACTTCTTCAAGTCCGCCATGCCCGAAGGCTACATCCAGGAGCGCACCAT
CTTCTTCAAGGACGACGGCAACTACAAGACCCGCGCCGAGGTGAAGTTCGAGGGCGACACCCTGGTGAAC
CGCATCGAGCTGAAGGGCATCGACTTCAAGGAGGACGGCAACATCCTGGGGCACAAGCTGGAGTACAACA
CCGGAGCAGCAGCACGCTGGCGCGGGAGGCAGATGAGGAAGGCAGTGAAGGCCACGCTGGTCCTCCTCCC
CCTGTTGGGCATCACCTACATGCTCTTCTTTGTCAATCCTGGCGAGGACGACCTGTCCCAGATTGTGTTC
ATCTACTTCAACTCTTTCCTGCAGTCCTTCCAGGGTTTCTTTGTGTCCGTTTTCTACTGCTTCTTCAATG
GAGAGGTGCGCGCGGCCCTGAGAAAGCGGTGGCACCGCTGGCAGGACCACCACGCCCTCCGGGTGCCTGT
GGCCCGGGCCATGTCCATCCCTACGTCGCCCACCAGGATCAGCTTCCACAGCATCAAGCAGACAGCTGCT
GTGTGA
