>Addgene plasmid #208667 | pDisplay-GRAB_UCN1.0 | depositor partial sequence | sequence record 406499 | mCherry-CAAX
ATGGTGAGCAAGGGCGAGGAGGATAACATGGCCATCATCAAGGAGTTCATGCGCTTCAAGGTGCACATGG
AGGGCTCCGTGAACGGCCACGAGTTCGAGATCGAGGGCGAGGGCGAGGGCCGCCCCTACGAGGGCACCCA
GACCGCCAAGCTGAAGGTGACCAAGGGTGGCCCCCTGCCCTTCGCCTGGGACATCCTGTCCCCTCAGTTC
ATGTACGGCTCCAAGGCCTACGTGAAGCACCCCGCCGACATCCCCGACTACTTGAAGCTGTCCTTCCCCG
AGGGCTTCAAGTGGGAGCGCGTGATGAACTTCGAGGACGGCGGCGTGGTGACCGTGACCCAGGACTCCTC
CCTGCAGGACGGCGAGTTCATCTACAAGGTGAAGCTGCGCGGCACCAACTTCCCCTCCGACGGCCCCGTA
ATGCAGAAGAAGACCATGGGCTGGGAGGCCTCCTCCGAGCGGATGTACCCCGAGGACGGCGCCCTGAAGG
GCGAGATCAAGCAGAGGCTGAAGCTGAAGGACGGCGGCCACTACGACGCTGAGGTCAAGACCACCTACAA
GGCCAAGAAGCCCGTGCAGCTGCCCGGCGCCTACAACGTCAACATCAAGTTGGACATCACCTCCCACAAC
GAGGACTACACCATCGTGGAACAGTACGAACGCGCCGAGGGCCGCCACTCCACCGGCGGCATGGACGAGC
TGTACAAGGATGGTAAAAAGAAGAAAAAGAAGTCAAAGACAAAGTGTGTAATTATGTAA
